>Addgene plasmid #185061 | pAIO-Ef1a-PE2-GFP:KCNQ2-C201R_pp | addgene full sequence | sequence record 376807 | Addgene NGS Result
CAGCGCCGAGGCTAGAGGCAACCGGATGGCTGACCAAGCGGCCCGAAAGGCAGCCATCACAGAGACTCCA
GACACCTCTACCCTCCTCATAGAAAATTCATCACCCTCTGGCGGCTCAAAAAGAACCGCCGACGGCAGCG
AATTCGAGCCCAAGAAGAAGAGGAAAGTCGGAAGCGGAGCTACTAACTTCAGCCTGCTGAAGCAGGCTGG
AGACGTGGAGGAGAACCCTGGACCTATGGTGAGCAAGGGCGAGGAGCTGTTCACCGGGGTGGTGCCCATC
CTGGTCGAGCTGGACGGCGACGTAAACGGCCACAAGTTCAGCGTGTCCGGCGAGGGCGAGGGCGATGCCA
CCTACGGCAAGCTGACCCTGAAGTTCATCTGCACCACCGGCAAGCTGCCCGTGCCCTGGCCCACCCTCGT
GACCACCCTGACCTATGGAGTGCAGTGCTTCAGCCGCTACCCCGACCACATGAAGCAGCACGACTTCTTC
AAGTCCGCCATGCCCGAAGGCTACGTCCAGGAGCGCACCATCTTCTTCAAGGACGACGGCAACTACAAGA
CCCGCGCCGAGGTGAAGTTCGAGGGCGACACCCTGGTGAACCGCATCGAGCTGAAGGGCATCGACTTCAA
GGAGGACGGCAACATCCTGGGGCACAAGCTGGAGTACAACTACAACAGCCACAACGTCTATATCATGGCC
GACAAGCAGAAGAACGGCATCAAGGTGAACTTCAAGATCCGCCACAACATCGAGGACGGCAGCGTGCAGC
TCGCCGACCACTACCAGCAGAACACCCCCATCGGCGACGGCCCCGTGCTGCTGCCCGACAACCACTACCT
GAGCACCCAGTCCGCCCTGAGCAAAGACCCCAACGAGAAGCGCGATCACATGGTCCTGCTGGAGTTCGTG
ACCGCCGCCGGGATCACTCTCGGCATGGACGAGCTGTACAAGTCTGGTGGTTCTCCCAAGAAGAAGAGGA
AAGTCTAACCGGTCATCATCACCATCACCATTGAGTTTTACCACCGGTGGAATTCACGCGTCTGGAACAA
TCAACCTCTGGATTACAAAATTTGTGAAAGATTGACTGGTATTCTTAACTATGTTGCTCCTTTTACGCTA
TGTGGATACGCTGCTTTAATGCCTTTGTATCATGCTATTGCTTCCCGTATGGCTTTCATTTTCTCCTCCT
TGTATAAATCCTGGTTGCTGTCTCTTTATGAGGAGTTGTGGCCCGTTGTCAGGCAACGTGGCGTGGTGTG
CACTGTGTTTGCTGACGCAACCCCCACTGGTTGGGGCATTGCCACCACCTGTCAGCTCCTTTCCGGGACT
TTCGCTTTCCCCCTCCCTATTGCCACGGCGGAACTCATCGCCGCCTGCCTTGCCCGCTGCTGGACAGGGG
CTCGGCTGTTGGGCACTGACAATTCCGTGGTGTTGTCGGGGAAGCTGACGTCCTTTCCATGGCTGCTCGC
CTGTGTTGCCACCTGGATTCTGCGCGGGACGTCCTTCTGCTACGTCCCTTCGGCCCTCAATCCAGCGGAC
CTTCCTTCCCGCGGCCTGCTGCCGGCTCTGCGGCCTCTTCCGCGTCTTCGCCTTCGCCCTCAGACGAGTC
GGATCTCCCTTTGGGCCGCCTCCCCGCCTGGAATTAATTCTGCAGTCGAGACCTAGAAAAACATGGAGCA
ATCACAAGTAGCAATACAGCAGCTACCAATGCTGATTGTGCCTGGCTAGAAGCACAAGAGGAGGAGGAGG
TGGGTTTTCCAGTCACACCTCAGGTACCTTTAAGACCAATGACTTACAAGGCAGCTGTAGATCTTAGCCA
CTTTTTAAAAGAAAAGAGGGGACTGGAAGGGCTAATTCACTCCCAACGAAGACAAGATATCCTTGATCTG
TGGATCTACCACACACAAGGCTACTTCCCTGATTAGCAGAACTACACACCAGGGCCAGGGGTCAGATATC
CACTGACCTTTGGATGGTGCTACAAGCTAGTACCAGTTGAGCCAGATAAGGTAGAAGAGGCCAATAAAGG
AGAGAACACCAGCTTGTTACACCCTGTGAGCCTGCATGGGATGGATGACCCGGAGAGAGAAGTGTTAGAG
TGGAGGTTTGACAGCCGCCTAGCATTTCATCACGTGGCCCGAGAGCTGCATCCGGAGTACTTCAAGAACT
GCTGATATCGAGCTTGCTACAAGGGACTTTCCGCTGGGGACTTTCCAGGGAGGCGTGGCCTGGGCGGGAC
TGGGGAGTGGCGAGCCCTCAGATCCTGCATATAAGCAGCTGCTTTTTGCCTGTACTGGGTCTCTCTGGTT
AGACCAGATCTGAGCCTGGGAGCTCTCTGGCTAACTAGGGAACCCACTGCTTAAGCCTCAATAAAGCTTG
CCTTGAGTGCTTCAAGTAGTGTGTGCCCGTCTGTTGTGTGACTCTGGTAACTAGAGATCCCTCAGACCCT
TTTAGTCAGTGTGGAAAATCTCTAGCAGTAGTAGTTCATGTCATCTTATTATTCAGTATTTATAACTTGC
AAAGAAATGAATATCAGAGAGTGAGAGGCCTTGACATTGCTAGCGTTTACCGTCGACCTCTAGCTAGAGC
TTGGCGTAATCATGGTCATAGCTGTTTCCTGTGTGAAATTGTTATCCGCTCACAATTCCACACAACATAC
GAGCCGGAAGCATAAAGTGTAAAGCCTGGGGTGCCTAATGAGTGAGCTAACTCACATTAATTGCGTTGCG
CTCACTGCCCGCTTTCCAGTCGGGAAACCTGTCGTGCCAGCTGCATTAATGAATCGGCCAACGCGCGGGG
AGAGGCGGTTTGCGTATTGGGCGCTCTTCCGCTTCCTCGCTCACTGACTCGCTGCGCTCGGTCGTTCGGC
TGCGGCGAGCGGTATCAGCTCACTCAAAGGCGGTAATACGGTTATCCACAGAATCAGGGGATAACGCAGG
AAAGAACATGTGAGCAAAAGGCCAGCAAAAGGCCAGGAACCGTAAAAAGGCCGCGTTGCTGGCGTTTTTC
CATAGGCTCCGCCCCCCTGACGAGCATCACAAAAATCGACGCTCAAGTCAGAGGTGGCGAAACCCGACAG
GACTATAAAGATACCAGGCGTTTCCCCCTGGAAGCTCCCTCGTGCGCTCTCCTGTTCCGACCCTGCCGCT
TACCGGATACCTGTCCGCCTTTCTCCCTTCGGGAAGCGTGGCGCTTTCTCATAGCTCACGCTGTAGGTAT
CTCAGTTCGGTGTAGGTCGTTCGCTCCAAGCTGGGCTGTGTGCACGAACCCCCCGTTCAGCCCGACCGCT
GCGCCTTATCCGGTAACTATCGTCTTGAGTCCAACCCGGTAAGACACGACTTATCGCCACTGGCAGCAGC
CACTGGTAACAGGATTAGCAGAGCGAGGTATGTAGGCGGTGCTACAGAGTTCTTGAAGTGGTGGCCTAAC
TACGGCTACACTAGAAGAACAGTATTTGGTATCTGCGCTCTGCTGAAGCCAGTTACCTTCGGAAAAAGAG
TTGGTAGCTCTTGATCCGGCAAACAAACCACCGCTGGTAGCGGTGGTTTTTTTGTTTGCAAGCAGCAGAT
TACGCGCAGAAAAAAAGGATCTCAAGAAGATCCTTTGATCTTTTCTACGGGGTCTGACGCTCAGTGGAAC
GAAAACTCACGTTAAGGGATTTTGGTCATGAGATTATCAAAAAGGATCTTCACCTAGATCCTTTTAAATT
AAAAATGAAGTTTTAAATCAATCTAAAGTATATATGAGTAAACTTGGTCTGACAGTTACCAATGCTTAAT
CAGTGAGGCACCTATCTCAGCGATCTGTCTATTTCGTTCATCCATAGTTGCCTGACTCCCCGTCGTGTAG
ATAACTACGATACGGGAGGGCTTACCATCTGGCCCCAGTGCTGCAATGATACCGCGAGACCCACGCTCAC
CGGCTCCAGATTTATCAGCAATAAACCAGCCAGCCGGAAGGGCCGAGCGCAGAAGTGGTCCTGCAACTTT
ATCCGCCTCCATCCAGTCTATTAATTGTTGCCGGGAAGCTAGAGTAAGTAGTTCGCCAGTTAATAGTTTG
CGCAACGTTGTTGCCATTGCTACAGGCATCGTGGTGTCACGCTCGTCGTTTGGTATGGCTTCATTCAGCT
CCGGTTCCCAACGATCAAGGCGAGTTACATGATCCCCCATGTTGTGCAAAAAAGCGGTTAGCTCCTTCGG
TCCTCCGATCGTTGTCAGAAGTAAGTTGGCCGCAGTGTTATCACTCATGGTTATGGCAGCACTGCATAAT
TCTCTTACTGTCATGCCATCCGTAAGATGCTTTTCTGTGACTGGTGAGTACTCAACCAAGTCATTCTGAG
AATAGTGTATGCGGCGACCGAGTTGCTCTTGCCCGGCGTCAATACGGGATAATACCGCGCCACATAGCAG
AACTTTAAAAGTGCTCATCATTGGAAAACGTTCTTCGGGGCGAAAACTCTCAAGGATCTTACCGCTGTTG
AGATCCAGTTCGATGTAACCCACTCGTGCACCCAACTGATCTTCAGCATCTTTTACTTTCACCAGCGTTT
CTGGGTGAGCAAAAACAGGAAGGCAAAATGCCGCAAAAAAGGGAATAAGGGCGACACGGAAATGTTGAAT
ACTCATACTCTTCCTTTTTCAATATTATTGAAGCATTTATCAGGGTTATTGTCTCATGAGCGGATACATA
TTTGAATGTATTTAGAAAAATAAACAAATAGGGGTTCCGCGCACATTTCCCCGAAAAGTGCCACCTGACG
TCGACGGATCGGGAGATCAACTTGTTTATTGCAGCTTATAATGGTTACAAATAAAGCAATAGCATCACAA
ATTTCACAAATAAAGCATTTTTTTCACTGCATTCTAGTTGTGGTTTGTCCAAACTCATCAATGTATCTTA
TCATGTCTGGATCAACTGGATAACTCAAGCTAACCAAAATCATCCCAAACTTCCCACCCCATACCCTATT
ACCACTGCCAATTACCTGTGGTTTCATTTACTCTAAACCTGTGATTCCTCTGAATTATTTTCATTTTAAA
GAAATTGTATTTGTTAAATATGTACTACAAACTTAGTAGTTGGAAGGGCTAATTCACTCCCAAAGAAGAC
AAGATATCCTTGATCTGTGGATCTACCACACACAAGGCTACTTCCCTGATTAGCAGAACTACACACCAGG
GCCAGGGGTCAGATATCCACTGACCTTTGGATGGTGCTACAAGCTAGTACCAGTTGAGCCAGATAAGGTA
GAAGAGGCCAATAAAGGAGAGAACACCAGCTTGTTACACCCTGTGAGCCTGCATGGGATGGATGACCCGG
AGAGAGAAGTGTTAGAGTGGAGGTTTGACAGCCGCCTAGCATTTCATCACGTGGCCCGAGAGCTGCATCC
GGAGTACTTCAAGAACTGCTGATATCGAGCTTGCTACAAGGGACTTTCCGCTGGGGACTTTCCAGGGAGG
CGTGGCCTGGGCGGGACTGGGGAGTGGCGAGCCCTCAGATCCTGCATATAAGCAGCTGCTTTTTGCCTGT
ACTGGGTCTCTCTGGTTAGACCAGATCTGAGCCTGGGAGCTCTCTGGCTAACTAGGGAACCCACTGCTTA
AGCCTCAATAAAGCTTGCCTTGAGTGCTTCAAGTAGTGTGTGCCCGTCTGTTGTGTGACTCTGGTAACTA
GAGATCCCTCAGACCCTTTTAGTCAGTGTGGAAAATCTCTAGCAGTGGCGCCCGAACAGGGACTTGAAAG
CGAAAGGGAAACCAGAGGAGCTCTCTCGACGCAGGACTCGGCTTGCTGAAGCGCGCACGGCAAGAGGCGA
GGGGCGGCGACTGGTGAGTACGCCAAAAATTTTGACTAGCGGAGGCTAGAAGGAGAGAGATGGGTGCGAG
AGCGTCAGTATTAAGCGGGGGAGAATTAGATCGCGATGGGAAAAAATTCGGTTAAGGCCAGGGGGAAAGA
AAAAATATAAATTAAAACATATAGTATGGGCAAGCAGGGAGCTAGAACGATTCGCAGTTAATCCTGGCCT
GTTAGAAACATCAGAAGGCTGTAGACAAATACTGGGACAGCTACAACCATCCCTTCAGACAGGATCAGAA
GAACTTAGATCATTATATAATACAGTAGCAACCCTCTATTGTGTGCATCAAAGGATAGAGATAAAAGACA
CCAAGGAAGCTTTAGACAAGATAGAGGAAGAGCAAAACAAAAGTAAGACCACCGCACAGCAAGCGGCCGG
CCGCTGATCTTCAGACCTGGAGGAGGAGATATGAGGGACAATTGGAGAAGTGAATTATATAAATATAAAG
TAGTAAAAATTGAACCATTAGGAGTAGCACCCACCAAGGCAAAGAGAAGAGTGGTGCAGAGAGAAAAAAG
AGCAGTGGGAATAGGAGCTTTGTTCCTTGGGTTCTTGGGAGCAGCAGGAAGCACTATGGGCGCAGCGTCA
ATGACGCTGACGGTACAGGCCAGACAATTATTGTCTGGTATAGTGCAGCAGCAGAACAATTTGCTGAGGG
CTATTGAGGCGCAACAGCATCTGTTGCAACTCACAGTCTGGGGCATCAAGCAGCTCCAGGCAAGAATCCT
GGCTGTGGAAAGATACCTAAAGGATCAACAGCTCCTGGGGATTTGGGGTTGCTCTGGAAAACTCATTTGC
ACCACTGCTGTGCCTTGGAATGCTAGTTGGAGTAATAAATCTCTGGAACAGATTTGGAATCACACGACCT
GGATGGAGTGGGACAGAGAAATTAACAATTACACAAGCTTAATACACTCCTTAATTGAAGAATCGCAAAA
CCAGCAAGAAAAGAATGAACAAGAATTATTGGAATTAGATAAATGGGCAAGTTTGTGGAATTGGTTTAAC
ATAACAAATTGGCTGTGGTATATAAAATTATTCATAATGATAGTAGGAGGCTTGGTAGGTTTAAGAATAG
TTTTTGCTGTACTTTCTATAGTGAATAGAGTTAGGCAGGGATATTCACCATTATCGTTTCAGACCCACCT
CCCAACCCCGAGGGGACCCGACAGGCCCGAAGGAATAGAAGAAGAAGGTGGAGAGAGAGACAGAGACAGA
TCCATTCGATTAGTGAACGGATCTCGACGGTATCGCCTTTAAAAGAAAAGGGGGGATTGGGGGGTACAGT
GCAGGGGAAAGAATAGTAGACATAATAGCAACAGACATACAAACTAAAGAATTACAAAAACAAATTACAA
AAATTCAAAATTTTCGGGTTTATTACAGGGACAGCAGAGATCCAGTTTATCGATGGTCCGATTTCAGCAG
GTGCCATGTGAGGGCCTATTTCCCATGATTCCTTCATATTTGCATATACGATACAAGGCTGTTAGAGAGA
TAATTGGAATTAATTTGACTGTAAACACAAAGATATTAGTACAAAATACGTGACGTAGAAAGTAATAATT
TCTTGGGTAGTTTGCAGTTTTAAAATTATGTTTTAAAATGGACTATCATATGCTTACCGTAACTTGAAAG
TATTTCGATTTCTTGGCTTTATATATCTTGTGGAAAGGACGAAACACCGCAGAATCTGCAGGAAGCACGT
TTTAGAGCTAGAAATAGCAAGTTAAAATAAGGCTAGTCCGTTATCAACTTGAAAAAGTGGCACCGAGTCG
GTGCTCCGGAGTCTGCGCTTCCTGCAGATTTTTTTTAGAGCCACCTGCGGGCAGATCGAACCTGCAGGTT
CCACTGGGACGATTACATGCATCTGGATCGATGAGTAATTCATACAAAAGGACTCGCCCCTGCCTTGGGG
AATCCCAGGGACCGTCGTTAAACTCCCACTAACGTAGAACCCAGAGATCGCTGCGTTCCCGCCCCCTCAC
CCGCCCGCTCTCGTCATCACTGAGGTGGAGAAGAGCATGCGTGAGGCTCCGGTGCCCGTCAGTGGGCAGA
GCGCACATCGCCCACAGTCCCCGAGAAGTTGGGGGGAGGGGTCGGCAATTGAACCGGTGCCTAGAGAAGG
TGGCGCGGGGTAAACTGGGAAAGTGATGTCGTGTACTGGCTCCGCCTTTTTCCCGAGGGTGGGGGAGAAC
CGTATATAAGTGCAGTAGTCGCCGTGAACGTTCTTTTTCGCAACGGGTTTGCCGCCAGAACACAGGTAAG
TGCCGTGTGTGGTTCCCGCGGGCCTGGCCTCTTTACGGGTTATGGCCCTTGCGTGCCTTGAATTACTTCC
ACGCCCCTGGCTGCAGTACGTGATTCTTGATCCCGAGCTTCGGGTTGGAAGTGGGTGGGAGAGTTCGAGG
CCTTGCGCTTAAGGAGCCCCTTCGCCTCGTGCTTGAGTTGAGGCCTGGCTTGGGCGCTGGGGCCGCCGCG
TGCGAATCTGGTGGCACCTTCGCGCCTGTCTCGCTGCTTTCGATAAGTCTCTAGCCATTTAAAATTTTTG
ATGACCTGCTGCGACGCTTTTTTTCTGGCAAGATAGTCTTGTAAATGCGGGCCAAGATCTGCACACTGGT
ATTTCGGTTTTTGGGGCCGCGGGCGGCGACGGGGCCCGTGCGTCCCAGCGCACATGTTCGGCGAGGCGGG
GCCTGCGAGCGCGGCCACCGAGAATCGGACGGGGGTAGTCTCAAGCTGGCCGGCCTGCTCTGGTGCCTGG
CCTCGCGCCGCCGTGTATCGCCCCGCCCTGGGCGGCAAGGCTGGCCCGGTCGGCACCAGTTGCGTGAGCG
GAAAGATGGCCGCTTCCCGGCCCTGCTGCAGGGAGCTCAAAATGGAGGACGCGGCGCTCGGGAGAGCGGG
CGGGTGAGTCACCCACACAAAGGAAAAGGGCCTTTCCGTCCTCAGCCGTCGCTTCATGTGACTCCACGGA
GTACCGGGCGCCGTCCAGGCACCTCGATTAGTTCTCGAGCTTTTGGAGTACGTCGTCTTTAGGTTGGGGG
GAGGGGTTTTATGCGATGGAGTTTCCCCACACTGAGTGGGTGGAGACTGAAGTTAGGCCAGCTTGGCACT
TGATGTAATTCTCCTTGGAATTTGCCCTTTTTGAGTTTGGATCTTGGTTCATTCTCAAGCCTCAGACAGT
GGTTCAAAGTTTTTTTCTTCCATTTCAGGTGTCGTGAGGATCTATTTCCGGTGAATTGGTTTAAACGCGA
TCGCCTCGAGGGATCCTCTAGAGCGGCCGCTAATACGACTCACTATAGGGAGAGCCGCCACCATGAAACG
GACAGCCGACGGAAGCGAGTTCGAGTCACCAAAGAAGAAGCGGAAAGTCGACAAGAAGTACAGCATCGGC
CTGGACATCGGCACCAACTCTGTGGGCTGGGCCGTGATCACCGACGAGTACAAGGTGCCCAGCAAGAAAT
TCAAGGTGCTGGGCAACACCGACCGGCACAGCATCAAGAAGAACCTGATCGGAGCCCTGCTGTTCGACAG
CGGCGAAACAGCCGAGGCCACCCGGCTGAAGAGAACCGCCAGAAGAAGATACACCAGACGGAAGAACCGG
ATCTGCTATCTGCAAGAGATCTTCAGCAACGAGATGGCCAAGGTGGACGACAGCTTCTTCCACAGACTGG
AAGAGTCCTTCCTGGTGGAAGAGGATAAGAAGCACGAGCGGCACCCCATCTTCGGCAACATCGTGGACGA
GGTGGCCTACCACGAGAAGTACCCCACCATCTACCACCTGAGAAAGAAACTGGTGGACAGCACCGACAAG
GCCGACCTGCGGCTGATCTATCTGGCCCTGGCCCACATGATCAAGTTCCGGGGCCACTTCCTGATCGAGG
GCGACCTGAACCCCGACAACAGCGACGTGGACAAGCTGTTCATCCAGCTGGTGCAGACCTACAACCAGCT
GTTCGAGGAAAACCCCATCAACGCCAGCGGCGTGGACGCCAAGGCCATCCTGTCTGCCAGACTGAGCAAG
AGCAGACGGCTGGAAAATCTGATCGCCCAGCTGCCCGGCGAGAAGAAGAATGGCCTGTTCGGAAACCTGA
TTGCCCTGAGCCTGGGCCTGACCCCCAACTTCAAGAGCAACTTCGACCTGGCCGAGGATGCCAAACTGCA
GCTGAGCAAGGACACCTACGACGACGACCTGGACAACCTGCTGGCCCAGATCGGCGACCAGTACGCCGAC
CTGTTTCTGGCCGCCAAGAACCTGTCCGACGCCATCCTGCTGAGCGACATCCTGAGAGTGAACACCGAGA
TCACCAAGGCCCCCCTGAGCGCCTCTATGATCAAGAGATACGACGAGCACCACCAGGACCTGACCCTGCT
GAAAGCTCTCGTGCGGCAGCAGCTGCCTGAGAAGTACAAAGAGATTTTCTTCGACCAGAGCAAGAACGGC
TACGCCGGCTACATTGACGGCGGAGCCAGCCAGGAAGAGTTCTACAAGTTCATCAAGCCCATCCTGGAAA
AGATGGACGGCACCGAGGAACTGCTCGTGAAGCTGAACAGAGAGGACCTGCTGCGGAAGCAGCGGACCTT
CGACAACGGCAGCATCCCCCACCAGATCCACCTGGGAGAGCTGCACGCCATTCTGCGGCGGCAGGAAGAT
TTTTACCCATTCCTGAAGGACAACCGGGAAAAGATCGAGAAGATCCTGACCTTCCGCATCCCCTACTACG
TGGGCCCTCTGGCCAGGGGAAACAGCAGATTCGCCTGGATGACCAGAAAGAGCGAGGAAACCATCACCCC
CTGGAACTTCGAGGAAGTGGTGGACAAGGGCGCTTCCGCCCAGAGCTTCATCGAGCGGATGACCAACTTC
GATAAGAACCTGCCCAACGAGAAGGTGCTGCCCAAGCACAGCCTGCTGTACGAGTACTTCACCGTGTATA
ACGAGCTGACCAAAGTGAAATACGTGACCGAGGGAATGAGAAAGCCCGCCTTCCTGAGCGGCGAGCAGAA
AAAGGCCATCGTGGACCTGCTGTTCAAGACCAACCGGAAAGTGACCGTGAAGCAGCTGAAAGAGGACTAC
TTCAAGAAAATCGAGTGCTTCGACTCCGTGGAAATCTCCGGCGTGGAAGATCGGTTCAACGCCTCCCTGG
GCACATACCACGATCTGCTGAAAATTATCAAGGACAAGGACTTCCTGGACAATGAGGAAAACGAGGACAT
TCTGGAAGATATCGTGCTGACCCTGACACTGTTTGAGGACAGAGAGATGATCGAGGAACGGCTGAAAACC
TATGCCCACCTGTTCGACGACAAAGTGATGAAGCAGCTGAAGCGGCGGAGATACACCGGCTGGGGCAGGC
TGAGCCGGAAGCTGATCAACGGCATCCGGGACAAGCAGTCCGGCAAGACAATCCTGGATTTCCTGAAGTC
CGACGGCTTCGCCAACAGAAACTTCATGCAGCTGATCCACGACGACAGCCTGACCTTTAAAGAGGACATC
CAGAAAGCCCAGGTGTCCGGCCAGGGCGATAGCCTGCACGAGCACATTGCCAATCTGGCCGGCAGCCCCG
CCATTAAGAAGGGCATCCTGCAGACAGTGAAGGTGGTGGACGAGCTCGTGAAAGTGATGGGCCGGCACAA
GCCCGAGAACATCGTGATCGAAATGGCCAGAGAGAACCAGACCACCCAGAAGGGACAGAAGAACAGCCGC
GAGAGAATGAAGCGGATCGAAGAGGGCATCAAAGAGCTGGGCAGCCAGATCCTGAAAGAACACCCCGTGG
AAAACACCCAGCTGCAGAACGAGAAGCTGTACCTGTACTACCTGCAGAATGGGCGGGATATGTACGTGGA
CCAGGAACTGGACATCAACCGGCTGTCCGACTACGATGTGGACGCTATCGTGCCTCAGAGCTTTCTGAAG
GACGACTCCATCGACAACAAGGTGCTGACCAGAAGCGACAAGAACCGGGGCAAGAGCGACAACGTGCCCT
CCGAAGAGGTCGTGAAGAAGATGAAGAACTACTGGCGGCAGCTGCTGAACGCCAAGCTGATTACCCAGAG
AAAGTTCGACAATCTGACCAAGGCCGAGAGAGGCGGCCTGAGCGAACTGGATAAGGCCGGCTTCATCAAG
AGACAGCTGGTGGAAACCCGGCAGATCACAAAGCACGTGGCACAGATCCTGGACTCCCGGATGAACACTA
AGTACGACGAGAATGACAAGCTGATCCGGGAAGTGAAAGTGATCACCCTGAAGTCCAAGCTGGTGTCCGA
TTTCCGGAAGGATTTCCAGTTTTACAAAGTGCGCGAGATCAACAACTACCACCACGCCCACGACGCCTAC
CTGAACGCCGTCGTGGGAACCGCCCTGATCAAAAAGTACCCTAAGCTGGAAAGCGAGTTCGTGTACGGCG
ACTACAAGGTGTACGACGTGCGGAAGATGATCGCCAAGAGCGAGCAGGAAATCGGCAAGGCTACCGCCAA
GTACTTCTTCTACAGCAACATCATGAACTTTTTCAAGACCGAGATTACCCTGGCCAACGGCGAGATCCGG
AAGCGGCCTCTGATCGAGACAAACGGCGAAACCGGGGAGATCGTGTGGGATAAGGGCCGGGATTTTGCCA
CCGTGCGGAAAGTGCTGAGCATGCCCCAAGTGAATATCGTGAAAAAGACCGAGGTGCAGACAGGCGGCTT
CAGCAAAGAGTCTATCCTGCCCAAGAGGAACAGCGATAAGCTGATCGCCAGAAAGAAGGACTGGGACCCT
AAGAAGTACGGCGGCTTCGACAGCCCCACCGTGGCCTATTCTGTGCTGGTGGTGGCCAAAGTGGAAAAGG
GCAAGTCCAAGAAACTGAAGAGTGTGAAAGAGCTGCTGGGGATCACCATCATGGAAAGAAGCAGCTTCGA
GAAGAATCCCATCGACTTTCTGGAAGCCAAGGGCTACAAAGAAGTGAAAAAGGACCTGATCATCAAGCTG
CCTAAGTACTCCCTGTTCGAGCTGGAAAACGGCCGGAAGAGAATGCTGGCCTCTGCCGGCGAACTGCAGA
AGGGAAACGAACTGGCCCTGCCCTCCAAATATGTGAACTTCCTGTACCTGGCCAGCCACTATGAGAAGCT
GAAGGGCTCCCCCGAGGATAATGAGCAGAAACAGCTGTTTGTGGAACAGCACAAGCACTACCTGGACGAG
ATCATCGAGCAGATCAGCGAGTTCTCCAAGAGAGTGATCCTGGCCGACGCTAATCTGGACAAAGTGCTGT
CCGCCTACAACAAGCACCGGGATAAGCCCATCAGAGAGCAGGCCGAGAATATCATCCACCTGTTTACCCT
GACCAATCTGGGAGCCCCTGCCGCCTTCAAGTACTTTGACACCACCATCGACCGGAAGAGGTACACCAGC
ACCAAAGAGGTGCTGGACGCCACCCTGATCCACCAGAGCATCACCGGCCTGTACGAGACACGGATCGACC
TGTCTCAGCTGGGAGGTGACTCTGGAGGATCTAGCGGAGGATCCTCTGGCAGCGAGACACCAGGAACAAG
CGAGTCAGCAACACCAGAGAGCAGTGGCGGCAGCAGCGGCGGCAGCAGCACCCTAAATATAGAAGATGAG
TATCGGCTACATGAGACCTCAAAAGAGCCAGATGTTTCTCTAGGGTCCACATGGCTGTCTGATTTTCCTC
AGGCCTGGGCGGAAACCGGGGGCATGGGACTGGCAGTTCGCCAAGCTCCTCTGATCATACCTCTGAAAGC
AACCTCTACCCCCGTGTCCATAAAACAATACCCCATGTCACAAGAAGCCAGACTGGGGATCAAGCCCCAC
ATACAGAGACTGTTGGACCAGGGAATACTGGTACCCTGCCAGTCCCCCTGGAACACGCCCCTGCTACCCG
TTAAGAAACCAGGGACTAATGATTATAGGCCTGTCCAGGATCTGAGAGAAGTCAACAAGCGGGTGGAAGA
CATCCACCCCACCGTGCCCAACCCTTACAACCTCTTGAGCGGGCTCCCACCGTCCCACCAGTGGTACACT
GTGCTTGATTTAAAGGATGCCTTTTTCTGCCTGAGACTCCACCCCACCAGTCAGCCTCTCTTCGCCTTTG
AGTGGAGAGATCCAGAGATGGGAATCTCAGGACAATTGACCTGGACCAGACTCCCACAGGGTTTCAAAAA
CAGTCCCACCCTGTTTAATGAGGCACTGCACAGAGACCTAGCAGACTTCCGGATCCAGCACCCAGACTTG
ATCCTGCTACAGTACGTGGATGACTTACTGCTGGCCGCCACTTCTGAGCTAGACTGCCAACAAGGTACTC
GGGCCCTGTTACAAACCCTAGGGAACCTCGGGTATCGGGCCTCGGCCAAGAAAGCCCAAATTTGCCAGAA
ACAGGTCAAGTATCTGGGGTATCTTCTAAAAGAGGGTCAGAGATGGCTGACTGAGGCCAGAAAAGAGACT
GTGATGGGGCAGCCTACTCCGAAGACCCCTCGACAACTAAGGGAGTTCCTAGGGAAGGCAGGCTTCTGTC
GCCTCTTCATCCCTGGGTTTGCAGAAATGGCAGCCCCCCTGTACCCTCTCACCAAACCGGGGACTCTGTT
TAATTGGGGCCCAGACCAACAAAAGGCCTATCAAGAAATCAAGCAAGCTCTTCTAACTGCCCCAGCCCTG
GGGTTGCCAGATTTGACTAAGCCCTTTGAACTCTTTGTCGACGAGAAGCAGGGCTACGCCAAAGGTGTCC
TAACGCAAAAACTGGGACCTTGGCGTCGGCCGGTGGCCTACCTGTCCAAAAAGCTAGACCCAGTAGCAGC
TGGGTGGCCCCCTTGCCTACGGATGGTAGCAGCCATTGCCGTACTGACAAAGGATGCAGGCAAGCTAACC
ATGGGACAGCCACTAGTCATTCTGGCCCCCCATGCAGTAGAGGCACTAGTCAAACAACCCCCCGACCGCT
GGCTTTCCAACGCCCGGATGACTCACTATCAGGCCTTGCTTTTGGACACGGACCGGGTCCAGTTCGGACC
GGTGGTAGCCCTGAACCCGGCTACGCTGCTCCCACTGCCTGAGGAAGGGCTGCAACACAACTGCCTTGAT
ATCCTGGCCGAAGCCCACGGAACCCGACCCGACCTAACGGACCAGCCGCTCCCAGACGCCGACCACACCT
GGTACACGGATGGAAGCAGTCTCTTACAAGAGGGACAGCGTAAGGCGGGAGCTGCGGTGACCACCGAGAC
CGAGGTAATCTGGGCTAAAGCCCTGCCAGCCGGGACATCCGCTCAGCGGGCTGAACTGATAGCACTCACC
CAGGCCCTAAAGATGGCAGAAGGTAAGAAGCTAAATGTTTATACTGATAGCCGTTATGCTTTTGCTACTG
CCCATATCCATGGAGAAATATACAGAAGGCGTGGGTGGCTCACATCAGAAGGCAAAGAGATCAAAAATAA
AGACGAGATCTTGGCCCTACTAAAAGCCCTCTTTCTGCCCAAAAGACTTAGCATAATCCATTGTCCAGGA
CATCAAAAGGGACA
Features (pLannotate 1.2.2; 28 found; start..end, strand, type, name):
    236..952     +  CDS            EGFP: EGFP is a basic (constitutively fluorescent) green fluorescent protein published in 1996, derived from Aequorea victoria. It is reported to be a rapidly-maturing weak dimer with moderate acid sensitivity.
   1049..1637    +  misc_feature   WPRE: woodchuck hepatitis virus posttranscriptional regulatory element
   1654..2172    +  CDS            nef (fragment): NEF_HV1BR - Experimental evidence at protein level: Swiss-Prot protein existence level 1. Extracellular Nef protein targets CD4(+) T-lymphocytes for apoptosis by interacting with CXCR4 surface receptors (PubMed:14990729). From Human immunodeficiency virus type 1 group M subtype B (isolate BRU/LAI) (HIV-1).
   2220..2477    +  LTR            5' LTR (truncated): truncated 5' long terminal repeat (LTR) from HIV-1
   2627..2649    -  protein_bind   lac operator (fragment): The lac repressor binds to the lac operator to inhibit transcription in E. coli. This inhibition can be relieved by adding lactose or isopropyl-β-D-thiogalactopyranoside (IPTG). lac repressor encoded by lacI
   2653..2683    -  promoter       lac promoter: promoter for the E. coli lac operon
   2698..2719    -  protein_bind   CAP binding site: CAP binding activates transcription in the presence of cAMP. E. coli catabolite activator protein
   2732..2824    -  CDS            lacI (fragment): lac repressor; lacI; The lac repressor binds to the lac operator to inhibit transcription in E. coli. This inhibition can be relieved by adding lactose or isopropyl-β-D-thiogalactopyranoside (IPTG).
   3007..3595    -  rep_origin     ori: high-copy-number ColE1/pMB1/pBR322/pUC origin of replication
   3766..4626    -  CDS            AmpR: β-lactamase; bla; confers resistance to ampicillin, carbenicillin, and related antibiotics
   4627..4731    -  promoter       AmpR promoter: bla
   4779..4913    +  polyA_signal   SV40 poly(A) signal: SV40 polyadenylation signal
   5080..5409    +  CDS            nef (fragment): NEF_HV1BR - Experimental evidence at protein level: Swiss-Prot protein existence level 1. Extracellular Nef protein targets CD4(+) T-lymphocytes for apoptosis by interacting with CXCR4 surface receptors (PubMed:14990729). From Human immunodeficiency virus type 1 group M subtype B (isolate BRU/LAI) (HIV-1).
   5457..5714    +  LTR            5' LTR (truncated): truncated 5' long terminal repeat (LTR) from HIV-1
   5761..5886    +  misc_feature   HIV-1 Ψ: packaging signal of human immunodeficiency virus type 1
   5870..6208    +  CDS            HIV-1 gag (fragment): gag protein from human immunodeficiency virus 1; gag
   6383..6616    +  misc_feature   RRE: The Rev response element (RRE) of HIV-1 allows for Rev-dependent mRNA export from the nucleus to the cytoplasm.
   6993..7093    +  CDS            Rev (fragment): human immunodeficiency virus 1 (HIV-1) Rev protein; rev; enhances nuclear export of unspliced and incompletely spliced viral mRNAs
   7108..7223    +  misc_feature   cPPT/CTS: central polypurine tract and central termination sequence of HIV-1 (lacking the first T)
   7290..7530    +  promoter       U6 promoter: RNA polymerase III promoter for human U6 snRNA
   7559..7634    +  misc_RNA       gRNA scaffold: guide RNA scaffold for the Streptococcus pyogenes CRISPR/Cas9 system
   7904..8115    +  promoter       EF-1α core promoter: core promoter for human elongation factor EF-1α
   8116..8229    +  intron         EF-1α intron A (fragment): intron upstream of the start codon of human EF-1α
   8855..9058    +  intron         EF-1α intron A: truncated intron upstream of the start codon of human EF-1α
   9131..9149    +  promoter       T7 promoter: promoter for bacteriophage T7 RNA polymerase
   9220..10821   +  CDS            Cas9(N): N-terminal portion of Streptococcus pyogenes Cas9 (Zetsche et al., 2015)
  10822..13316   +  CDS            Cas9(C) (fragment): C-terminal portion of Streptococcus pyogenes Cas9 (Zetsche et al., 2015)
  13420..107     +  CDS            gag-pol (fragment) (across the origin): Moloney murine leukemia virus Gag-Pol polyprotein; gag-pol; contains a read-through stop codon
