>Addgene plasmid #185061 | pAIO-Ef1a-PE2-GFP:KCNQ2-C201R_pp Sequencing Result | analyzer sequence | sequence record 366756
TGTTCACCGGGGTGGTGCCCATCCTGGTCGAGCTGGACGGCGACGTAAACGGCCACAAGTTCAGCGTGTC
CGGCGAGGGCGAGGGCGATGCCACCTACGGCAAGCTGACCCTGAAGTTCATCTGCACCACCGGCAAGCTG
CCCGTGCCCTGGCCCACCCTCGTGACCACCCTGACCTATGGAGTGCAGTGCTTCAGCCGCTACCCCGACC
ACATGAAGCAGCACGACTTCTTCAAGTCCGCCATGCCCGAAGGCTACGTCCAGGAGCGCACCATCTTCTT
CAAGGACGACGGCAACTACAAGACCCGCGCCGAGGTGAAGTTCGAGGGCGACACCCTGGTGAACCGCATC
GAGCTGAAGGGCATCGACTTCAAGGAGGACGGCAACATCCTGGGGCACAAGCTGGAGTACAACTACAACA
GCCACAACGTCTATATCATGGCCGACAAGCAGAAGAACGGCATCAAGGTGAACTTCAAGATCCGCCACAA
CATCGAGGACGGCAGCGTGCAGCTCGCCGACCACTACCAGCAGAACACCCCCATCGGCGACGGCCCCGTG
CTGCTGCCCGACAACCACTACCTGAGCACCCAGTCCGCCCTGAGCAAAGACCCCAACGAGAAGCGCGATC
ACATGGTCCTGCTGGAGTTCGTGACCGCCGCCGGGATCACTCTCGGCATGGACGAGCTGTACAAGTCTGG
TGGTTCTCCCAAGAAGAAGAGGAAAGTCTAACCGGTCATCATCACCATCACCATTGAGTTTTACCACCGG
TGGAATTCACGCGTCTGGAACAATCAACCTCTGGATTACAAAATTTGTGAAAGATTGACTGGTATTCTTA
ACTATGTTGCTCCTTTTACGCTATGTGGATACGCTGCTTTAATGCCTTTGTATCATGCTATTGCTTCCCG
TATGGCTTTCATTTTCTCCTCCTTGTATAAATCCTGGTTGCTGTCTCTTTATGAGGAGTTGTGGCCCGTT
GTCAGGCAACGTGGCGTGGTGTGCACTGTGTTTGCTGACGCAACCCCCACTGGTTGGGGCATTGCCACCA
CCTGTCAGCTCCTTTCCGGGACTTTCGCTTTCCCCCTCCCTATTGCCACGGCGGAACTCATCGCCGCCTG
CCTTGCCCGCTGCTGGACAGGGGCTCGGCTGTTGGGCACTGACAATTCCGTGGTGTTGTCGGGGAAGCTG
ACGTCCTTTCCATGGCTGCTCGCCTGTGTTGCCACCTGGATTCTGCGCGGGACGTCCTTCTGCTACGTCC
CTTCGGCCCTCAATCCAGCGGACCTTCCTTCCCGCGGCCTGCTGCCGGCTCTGCGGCCTCTTCCGCGTCT
TCGCCTTCGCCCTCAGACGAGTCGGATCTCCCTTTGGGCCGCCTCCCCGCCTGGAATTAATTCTGCAGTC
GAGACCTAGAAAAACATGGAGCAATCACAAGTAGCAATACAGCAGCTACCAATGCTGATTGTGCCTGGCT
AGAAGCACAAGAGGAGGAGGAGGTGGGTTTTCCAGTCACACCTCAGGTACCTTTAAGACCAATGACTTAC
AAGGCAGCTGTAGATCTTAGCCACTTTTTAAAAGAAAAGAGGGGACTGGAAGGGCTAATTCACTCCCAAC
GAAGACAAGATATCCTTGATCTGTGGATCTACCACACACAAGGCTACTTCCCTGATTAGCAGAACTACAC
ACCAGGGCCAGGGGTCAGATATCCACTGACCTTTGGATGGTGCTACAAGCTAGTACCAGTTGAGCCAGAT
AAGGTAGAAGAGGCCAATAAAGGAGAGAACACCAGCTTGTTACACCCTGTGAGCCTGCATGGGATGGATG
ACCCGGAGAGAGAAGTGTTAGAGTGGAGGTTTGACAGCCGCCTAGCATTTCATCACGTGGCCCGAGAGCT
GCATCCGGAGTACTTCAAGAACTGCTGATATCGAGCTTGCTACAAGGGACTTTCCGCTGGGGACTTTCCA
GGGAGGCGTGGCCTGGGCGGGACTGGGGAGTGGCGAGCCCTCAGATCCTGCATATAAGCAGCTGCTTTTT
GCCTGTACTGGGTCTCTCTGGTTAGACCAGATCTGAGCCTGGGAGCTCTCTGGCTAACTAGGGAACCCAC
TGCTTAAGCCTCAATAAAGCTTGCCTTGAGTGCTTCAAGTAGTGTGTGCCCGTCTGTTGTGTGACTCTGG
TAACTAGAGATCCCTCAGACCCTTTTAGTCAGTGTGGAAAATCTCTAGCAGTAGTAGTTCATGTCATCTT
ATTATTCAGTATTTATAACTTGCAAAGAAATGAATATCAGAGAGTGAGAGGCCTTGACATTGCTAGCGTT
TACCGTCGACCTCTAGCTAGAGCTTGGCGTAATCATGGTCATAGCTGTTTCCTGTGTGAAATTGTTATCC
GCTCACAATTCCACACAACATACGAGCCGGAAGCATAAAGTGTAAAGCCTGGGGTGCCTAATGAGTGAGC
TAACTCACATTAATTGCGTTGCGCTCACTGCCCGCTTTCCAGTCGGGAAACCTGTCGTGCCAGCTGCATT
AATGAATCGGCCAACGCGCGGGGAGAGGCGGTTTGCGTATTGGGCGCTCTTCCGCTTCCTCGCTCACTGA
CTCGCTGCGCTCGGTCGTTCGGCTGCGGCGAGCGGTATCAGCTCACTCAAAGGCGGTAATACGGTTATCC
ACAGAATCAGGGGATAACGCAGGAAAGAACATGTGAGCAAAAGGCCAGCAAAAGGCCAGGAACCGTAAAA
AGGCCGCGTTGCTGGCGTTTTTCCATAGGCTCCGCCCCCCTGACGAGCATCACAAAAATCGACGCTCAAG
TCAGAGGTGGCGAAACCCGACAGGACTATAAAGATACCAGGCGTTTCCCCCTGGAAGCTCCCTCGTGCGC
TCTCCTGTTCCGACCCTGCCGCTTACCGGATACCTGTCCGCCTTTCTCCCTTCGGGAAGCGTGGCGCTTT
CTCATAGCTCACGCTGTAGGTATCTCAGTTCGGTGTAGGTCGTTCGCTCCAAGCTGGGCTGTGTGCACGA
ACCCCCCGTTCAGCCCGACCGCTGCGCCTTATCCGGTAACTATCGTCTTGAGTCCAACCCGGTAAGACAC
GACTTATCGCCACTGGCAGCAGCCACTGGTAACAGGATTAGCAGAGCGAGGTATGTAGGCGGTGCTACAG
AGTTCTTGAAGTGGTGGCCTAACTACGGCTACACTAGAAGAACAGTATTTGGTATCTGCGCTCTGCTGAA
GCCAGTTACCTTCGGAAAAAGAGTTGGTAGCTCTTGATCCGGCAAACAAACCACCGCTGGTAGCGGTGGT
TTTTTTGTTTGCAAGCAGCAGATTACGCGCAGAAAAAAAGGATCTCAAGAAGATCCTTTGATCTTTTCTA
CGGGGTCTGACGCTCAGTGGAACGAAAACTCACGTTAAGGGATTTTGGTCATGAGATTATCAAAAAGGAT
CTTCACCTAGATCCTTTTAAATTAAAAATGAAGTTTTAAATCAATCTAAAGTATATATGAGTAAACTTGG
TCTGACAGTTACCAATGCTTAATCAGTGAGGCACCTATCTCAGCGATCTGTCTATTTCGTTCATCCATAG
TTGCCTGACTCCCCGTCGTGTAGATAACTACGATACGGGAGGGCTTACCATCTGGCCCCAGTGCTGCAAT
GATACCGCGAGACCCACGCTCACCGGCTCCAGATTTATCAGCAATAAACCAGCCAGCCGGAAGGGCCGAG
CGCAGAAGTGGTCCTGCAACTTTATCCGCCTCCATCCAGTCTATTAATTGTTGCCGGGAAGCTAGAGTAA
GTAGTTCGCCAGTTAATAGTTTGCGCAACGTTGTTGCCATTGCTACAGGCATCGTGGTGTCACGCTCGTC
GTTTGGTATGGCTTCATTCAGCTCCGGTTCCCAACGATCAAGGCGAGTTACATGATCCCCCATGTTGTGC
AAAAAAGCGGTTAGCTCCTTCGGTCCTCCGATCGTTGTCAGAAGTAAGTTGGCCGCAGTGTTATCACTCA
TGGTTATGGCAGCACTGCATAATTCTCTTACTGTCATGCCATCCGTAAGATGCTTTTCTGTGACTGGTGA
GTACTCAACCAAGTCATTCTGAGAATAGTGTATGCGGCGACCGAGTTGCTCTTGCCCGGCGTCAATACGG
GATAATACCGCGCCACATAGCAGAACTTTAAAAGTGCTCATCATTGGAAAACGTTCTTCGGGGCGAAAAC
TCTCAAGGATCTTACCGCTGTTGAGATCCAGTTCGATGTAACCCACTCGTGCACCCAACTGATCTTCAGC
ATCTTTTACTTTCACCAGCGTTTCTGGGTGAGCAAAAACAGGAAGGCAAAATGCCGCAAAAAAGGGAATA
AGGGCGACACGGAAATGTTGAATACTCATACTCTTCCTTTTTCAATATTATTGAAGCATTTATCAGGGTT
ATTGTCTCATGAGCGGATACATATTTGAATGTATTTAGAAAAATAAACAAATAGGGGTTCCGCGCACATT
TCCCCGAAAAGTGCCACCTGACGTCGACGGATCGGGAGATCAACTTGTTTATTGCAGCTTATAATGGTTA
CAAATAAAGCAATAGCATCACAAATTTCACAAATAAAGCATTTTTTTCACTGCATTCTAGTTGTGGTTTG
TCCAAACTCATCAATGTATCTTATCATGTCTGGATCAACTGGATAACTCAAGCTAACCAAAATCATCCCA
AACTTCCCACCCCATACCCTATTACCACTGCCAATTACCTGTGGTTTCATTTACTCTAAACCTGTGATTC
CTCTGAATTATTTTCATTTTAAAGAAATTGTATTTGTTAAATATGTACTACAAACTTAGTAGTTGGAAGG
GCTAATTCACTCCCAAAGAAGACAAGATATCCTTGATCTGTGGATCTACCACACACAAGGCTACTTCCCT
GATTAGCAGAACTACACACCAGGGCCAGGGGTCAGATATCCACTGACCTTTGGATGGTGCTACAAGCTAG
TACCAGTTGAGCCAGATAAGGTAGAAGAGGCCAATAAAGGAGAGAACACCAGCTTGTTACACCCTGTGAG
CCTGCATGGGATGGATGACCCGGAGAGAGAAGTGTTAGAGTGGAGGTTTGACAGCCGCCTAGCATTTCAT
CACGTGGCCCGAGAGCTGCATCCGGAGTACTTCAAGAACTGCTGATATCGAGCTTGCTACAAGGGACTTT
CCGCTGGGGACTTTCCAGGGAGGCGTGGCCTGGGCGGGACTGGGGAGTGGCGAGCCCTCAGATCCTGCAT
ATAAGCAGCTGCTTTTTGCCTGTACTGGGTCTCTCTGGTTAGACCAGATCTGAGCCTGGGAGCTCTCTGG
CTAACTAGGGAACCCACTGCTTAAGCCTCAATAAAGCTTGCCTTGAGTGCTTCAAGTAGTGTGTGCCCGT
CTGTTGTGTGACTCTGGTAACTAGAGATCCCTCAGACCCTTTTAGTCAGTGTGGAAAATCTCTAGCAGTG
GCGCCCGAACAGGGACTTGAAAGCGAAAGGGAAACCAGAGGAGCTCTCTCGACGCAGGACTCGGCTTGCT
GAAGCGCGCACGGCAAGAGGCGAGGGGCGGCGACTGGTGAGTACGCCAAAAATTTTGACTAGCGGAGGCT
AGAAGGAGAGAGATGGGTGCGAGAGCGTCAGTATTAAGCGGGGGAGAATTAGATCGCGATGGGAAAAAAT
TCGGTTAAGGCCAGGGGGAAAGAAAAAATATAAATTAAAACATATAGTATGGGCAAGCAGGGAGCTAGAA
CGATTCGCAGTTAATCCTGGCCTGTTAGAAACATCAGAAGGCTGTAGACAAATACTGGGACAGCTACAAC
CATCCCTTCAGACAGGATCAGAAGAACTTAGATCATTATATAATACAGTAGCAACCCTCTATTGTGTGCA
TCAAAGGATAGAGATAAAAGACACCAAGGAAGCTTTAGACAAGATAGAGGAAGAGCAAAACAAAAGTAAG
ACCACCGCACAGCAAGCGGCCGGCCGCTGATCTTCAGACCTGGAGGAGGAGATATGAGGGACAATTGGAG
AAGTGAATTATATAAATATAAAGTAGTAAAAATTGAACCATTAGGAGTAGCACCCACCAAGGCAAAGAGA
AGAGTGGTGCAGAGAGAAAAAAGAGCAGTGGGAATAGGAGCTTTGTTCCTTGGGTTCTTGGGAGCAGCAG
GAAGCACTATGGGCGCAGCGTCAATGACGCTGACGGTACAGGCCAGACAATTATTGTCTGGTATAGTGCA
GCAGCAGAACAATTTGCTGAGGGCTATTGAGGCGCAACAGCATCTGTTGCAACTCACAGTCTGGGGCATC
AAGCAGCTCCAGGCAAGAATCCTGGCTGTGGAAAGATACCTAAAGGATCAACAGCTCCTGGGGATTTGGG
GTTGCTCTGGAAAACTCATTTGCACCACTGCTGTGCCTTGGAATGCTAGTTGGAGTAATAAATCTCTGGA
ACAGATTTGGAATCACACGACCTGGATGGAGTGGGACAGAGAAATTAACAATTACACAAGCTTAATACAC
TCCTTAATTGAAGAATCGCAAAACCAGCAAGAAAAGAATGAACAAGAATTATTGGAATTAGATAAATGGG
CAAGTTTGTGGAATTGGTTTAACATAACAAATTGGCTGTGGTATATAAAATTATTCATAATGATAGTAGG
AGGCTTGGTAGGTTTAAGAATAGTTTTTGCTGTACTTTCTATAGTGAATAGAGTTAGGCAGGGATATTCA
CCATTATCGTTTCAGACCCACCTCCCAACCCCGAGGGGACCCGACAGGCCCGAAGGAATAGAAGAAGAAG
GTGGAGAGAGAGACAGAGACAGATCCATTCGATTAGTGAACGGATCTCGACGGTATCGCCTTTAAAAGAA
AAGGGGGGATTGGGGGGTACAGTGCAGGGGAAAGAATAGTAGACATAATAGCAACAGACATACAAACTAA
AGAATTACAAAAACAAATTACAAAAATTCAAAATTTTCGGGTTTATTACAGGGACAGCAGAGATCCAGTT
TATCGATGGTCCGATTTCAGCAGGTGCCATGTGAGGGCCTATTTCCCATGATTCCTTCATATTTGCATAT
ACGATACAAGGCTGTTAGAGAGATAATTGGAATTAATTTGACTGTAAACACAAAGATATTAGTACAAAAT
ACGTGACGTAGAAAGTAATAATTTCTTGGGTAGTTTGCAGTTTTAAAATTATGTTTTAAAATGGACTATC
ATATGCTTACCGTAACTTGAAAGTATTTCGATTTCTTGGCTTTATATATCTTGTGGAAAGGACGAAACAC
CGCAGAATCTGCAGGAAGCGCGTTTTAGAGCTAGAAATAGCAAGTTAAAATAAGGCTAGTCCGTTATCAA
CTTGAAAAAGTGGCACCGAGTCGGTGCTCCGGAGTCTGCGCTTCCTGCAGATTTTTTTAGAGCCACCTGC
GGGCAGATCGAACCTGCAGGTTCCACTGGGACGATTACATGCATCTGGATCGATGAGTAATTCATACAAA
AGGACTCGCCCCTGCCTTGGGGAATCCCAGGGACCGTCGTTAAACTCCCACTAACGTAGAACCCAGAGAT
CGCTGCGTTCCCGCCCCCTCACCCGCCCGCTCTCGTCATCACTGAGGTGGAGAAGAGCATGCGTGAGGCT
CCGGTGCCCGTCAGTGGGCAGAGCGCACATCGCCCACAGTCCCCGAGAAGTTGGGGGGAGGGGTCGGCAA
TTGAACCGGTGCCTAGAGAAGGTGGCGCGGGGTAAACTGGGAAAGTGATGTCGTGTACTGGCTCCGCCTT
TTTCCCGAGGGTGGGGGAGAACCGTATATAAGTGCAGTAGTCGCCGTGAACGTTCTTTTTCGCAACGGGT
TTGCCGCCAGAACACAGGTAAGTGCCGTGTGTGGTTCCCGCGGGCCTGGCCTCTTTACGGGTTATGGCCC
TTGCGTGCCTTGAATTACTTCCACGCCCCTGGCTGCAGTACGTGATTCTTGATCCCGAGCTTCGGGTTGG
AAGTGGGTGGGAGAGTTCGAGGCCTTGCGCTTAAGGAGCCCCTTCGCCTCGTGCTTGAGTTGAGGCCTGG
CTTGGGCGCTGGGGCCGCCGCGTGCGAATCTGGTGGCACCTTCGCGCCTGTCTCGCTGCTTTCGATAAGT
CTCTAGCCATTTAAAATTTTTGATGACCTGCTGCGACGCTTTTTTTCTGGCAAGATAGTCTTGTAAATGC
GGGCCAAGATCTGCACACTGGTATTTCGGTTTTTGGGGCCGCGGGCGGCGACGGGGCCCGTGCGTCCCAG
CGCACATGTTCGGCGAGGCGGGGCCTGCGAGCGCGGCCACCGAGAATCGGACGGGGGTAGTCTCAAGCTG
GCCGGCCTGCTCTGGTGCCTGGCCTCGCGCCGCCGTGTATCGCCCCGCCCTGGGCGGCAAGGCTGGCCCG
GTCGGCACCAGTTGCGTGAGCGGAAAGATGGCCGCTTCCCGGCCCTGCTGCAGGGAGCTCAAAATGGAGG
ACGCGGCGCTCGGGAGAGCGGGCGGGTGAGTCACCCACACAAAGGAAAAGGGCCTTTCCGTCCTCAGCCG
TCGCTTCATGTGACTCCACGGAGTACCGGGCGCCGTCCAGGCACCTCGATTAGTTCTCGAGCTTTTGGAG
TACGTCGTCTTTAGGTTGGGGGGAGGGGTTTTATGCGATGGAGTTTCCCCACACTGAGTGGGTGGAGACT
GAAGTTAGGCCAGCTTGGCACTTGATGTAATTCTCCTTGGAATTTGCCCTTTTTGAGTTTGGATCTTGGT
TCATTCTCAAGCCTCAGACAGTGGTTCAAAGTTTTTTTCTTCCATTTCAGGTGTCGTGAGGATCTATTTC
CGGTGAATTGGTTTAAACGCGATCGCCTCGAGGGATCCTCTAGAGCGGCCGCTAATACGACTCACTATAG
GGAGAGCCGCCACCATGAAACGGACAGCCGACGGAAGCGAGTTCGAGTCACCAAAGAAGAAGCGGAAAGT
CGACAAGAAGTACAGCATCGGCCTGGACATCGGCACCAACTCTGTGGGCTGGGCCGTGATCACCGACGAG
TACAAGGTGCCCAGCAAGAAATTCAAGGTGCTGGGCAACACCGACCGGCACAGCATCAAGAAGAACCTGA
TCGGAGCCCTGCTGTTCGACAGCGGCGAAACAGCCGAGGCCACCCGGCTGAAGAGAACCGCCAGAAGAAG
ATACACCAGACGGAAGAACCGGATCTGCTATCTGCAAGAGATCTTCAGCAACGAGATGGCCAAGGTGGAC
GACAGCTTCTTCCACAGACTGGAAGAGTCCTTCCTGGTGGAAGAGGATAAGAAGCACGAGCGGCACCCCA
TCTTCGGCAACATCGTGGACGAGGTGGCCTACCACGAGAAGTACCCCACCATCTACCACCTGAGAAAGAA
ACTGGTGGACAGCACCGACAAGGCCGACCTGCGGCTGATCTATCTGGCCCTGGCCCACATGATCAAGTTC
CGGGGCCACTTCCTGATCGAGGGCGACCTGAACCCCGACAACAGCGACGTGGACAAGCTGTTCATCCAGC
TGGTGCAGACCTACAACCAGCTGTTCGAGGAAAACCCCATCAACGCCAGCGGCGTGGACGCCAAGGCCAT
CCTGTCTGCCAGACTGAGCAAGAGCAGACGGCTGGAAAATCTGATCGCCCAGCTGCCCGGCGAGAAGAAG
AATGGCCTGTTCGGAAACCTGATTGCCCTGAGCCTGGGCCTGACCCCCAACTTCAAGAGCAACTTCGACC
TGGCCGAGGATGCCAAACTGCAGCTGAGCAAGGACACCTACGACGACGACCTGGACAACCTGCTGGCCCA
GATCGGCGACCAGTACGCCGACCTGTTTCTGGCCGCCAAGAACCTGTCCGACGCCATCCTGCTGAGCGAC
ATCCTGAGAGTGAACACCGAGATCACCAAGGCCCCCCTGAGCGCCTCTATGATCAAGAGATACGACGAGC
ACCACCAGGACCTGACCCTGCTGAAAGCTCTCGTGCGGCAGCAGCTGCCTGAGAAGTACAAAGAGATTTT
CTTCGACCAGAGCAAGAACGGCTACGCCGGCTACATTGACGGCGGAGCCAGCCAGGAAGAGTTCTACAAG
TTCATCAAGCCCATCCTGGAAAAGATGGACGGCACCGAGGAACTGCTCGTGAAGCTGAACAGAGAGGACC
TGCTGCGGAAGCAGCGGACCTTCGACAACGGCAGCATCCCCCACCAGATCCACCTGGGAGAGCTGCACGC
CATTCTGCGGCGGCAGGAAGATTTTTACCCATTCCTGAAGGACAACCGGGAAAAGATCGAGAAGATCCTG
ACCTTCCGCATCCCCTACTACGTGGGCCCTCTGGCCAGGGGAAACAGCAGATTCGCCTGGATGACCAGAA
AGAGCGAGGAAACCATCACCCCCTGGAACTTCGAGGAAGTGGTGGACAAGGGCGCTTCCGCCCAGAGCTT
CATCGAGCGGATGACCAACTTCGATAAGAACCTGCCCAACGAGAAGGTGCTGCCCAAGCACAGCCTGCTG
TACGAGTACTTCACCGTGTATAACGAGCTGACCAAAGTGAAATACGTGACCGAGGGAATGAGAAAGCCCG
CCTTCCTGAGCGGCGAGCAGAAAAAGGCCATCGTGGACCTGCTGTTCAAGACCAACCGGAAAGTGACCGT
GAAGCAGCTGAAAGAGGACTACTTCAAGAAAATCGAGTGCTTCGACTCCGTGGAAATCTCCGGCGTGGAA
GATCGGTTCAACGCCTCCCTGGGCACATACCACGATCTGCTGAAAATTATCAAGGACAAGGACTTCCTGG
ACAATGAGGAAAACGAGGACATTCTGGAAGATATCGTGCTGACCCTGACACTGTTTGAGGACAGAGAGAT
GATCGAGGAACGGCTGAAAACCTATGCCCACCTGTTCGACGACAAAGTGATGAAGCAGCTGAAGCGGCGG
AGATACACCGGCTGGGGCAGGCTGAGCCGGAAGCTGATCAACGGCATCCGGGACAAGCAGTCCGGCAAGA
CAATCCTGGATTTCCTGAAGTCCGACGGCTTCGCCAACAGAAACTTCATGCAGCTGATCCACGACGACAG
CCTGACCTTTAAAGAGGACATCCAGAAAGCCCAGGTGTCCGGCCAGGGCGATAGCCTGCACGAGCACATT
GCCAATCTGGCCGGCAGCCCCGCCATTAAGAAGGGCATCCTGCAGACAGTGAAGGTGGTGGACGAGCTCG
TGAAAGTGATGGGCCGGCACAAGCCCGAGAACATCGTGATCGAAATGGCCAGAGAGAACCAGACCACCCA
GAAGGGACAGAAGAACAGCCGCGAGAGAATGAAGCGGATCGAAGAGGGCATCAAAGAGCTGGGCAGCCAG
ATCCTGAAAGAACACCCCGTGGAAAACACCCAGCTGCAGAACGAGAAGCTGTACCTGTACTACCTGCAGA
ATGGGCGGGATATGTACGTGGACCAGGAACTGGACATCAACCGGCTGTCCGACTACGATGTGGACGCTAT
CGTGCCTCAGAGCTTTCTGAAGGACGACTCCATCGACAACAAGGTGCTGACCAGAAGCGACAAGAACCGG
GGCAAGAGCGACAACGTGCCCTCCGAAGAGGTCGTGAAGAAGATGAAGAACTACTGGCGGCAGCTGCTGA
ACGCCAAGCTGATTACCCAGAGAAAGTTCGACAATCTGACCAAGGCCGAGAGAGGCGGCCTGAGCGAACT
GGATAAGGCCGGCTTCATCAAGAGACAGCTGGTGGAAACCCGGCAGATCACAAAGCACGTGGCACAGATC
CTGGACTCCCGGATGAACACTAAGTACGACGAGAATGACAAGCTGATCCGGGAAGTGAAAGTGATCACCC
TGAAGTCCAAGCTGGTGTCCGATTTCCGGAAGGATTTCCAGTTTTACAAAGTGCGCGAGATCAACAACTA
CCACCACGCCCACGACGCCTACCTGAACGCCGTCGTGGGAACCGCCCTGATCAAAAAGTACCCTAAGCTG
GAAAGCGAGTTCGTGTACGGCGACTACAAGGTGTACGACGTGCGGAAGATGATCGCCAAGAGCGAGCAGG
AAATCGGCAAGGCTACCGCCAAGTACTTCTTCTACAGCAACATCATGAACTTTTTCAAGACCGAGATTAC
CCTGGCCAACGGCGAGATCCGGAAGCGGCCTCTGATCGAGACAAACGGCGAAACCGGGGAGATCGTGTGG
GATAAGGGCCGGGATTTTGCCACCGTGCGGAAAGTGCTGAGCATGCCCCAAGTGAATATCGTGAAAAAGA
CCGAGGTGCAGACAGGCGGCTTCAGCAAAGAGTCTATCCTGCCCAAGAGGAACAGCGATAAGCTGATCGC
CAGAAAGAAGGACTGGGACCCTAAGAAGTACGGCGGCTTCGACAGCCCCACCGTGGCCTATTCTGTGCTG
GTGGTGGCCAAAGTGGAAAAGGGCAAGTCCAAGAAACTGAAGAGTGTGAAAGAGCTGCTGGGGATCACCA
TCATGGAAAGAAGCAGCTTCGAGAAGAATCCCATCGACTTTCTGGAAGCCAAGGGCTACAAAGAAGTGAA
AAAGGACCTGATCATCAAGCTGCCTAAGTACTCCCTGTTCGAGCTGGAAAACGGCCGGAAGAGAATGCTG
GCCTCTGCCGGCGAACTGCAGAAGGGAAACGAACTGGCCCTGCCCTCCAAATATGTGAACTTCCTGTACC
TGGCCAGCCACTATGAGAAGCTGAAGGGCTCCCCCGAGGATAATGAGCAGAAACAGCTGTTTGTGGAACA
GCACAAGCACTACCTGGACGAGATCATCGAGCAGATCAGCGAGTTCTCCAAGAGAGTGATCCTGGCCGAC
GCTAATCTGGACAAAGTGCTGTCCGCCTACAACAAGCACCGGGATAAGCCCATCAGAGAGCAGGCCGAGA
ATATCATCCACCTGTTTACCCTGACCAATCTGGGAGCCCCTGCCGCCTTCAAGTACTTTGACACCACCAT
CGACCGGAAGAGGTACACCAGCACCAAAGAGGTGCTGGACGCCACCCTGATCCACCAGAGCATCACCGGC
CTGTACGAGACACGGATCGACCTGTCTCAGCTGGGAGGTGACTCTGGAGGATCTAGCGGAGGATCCTCTG
GCAGCGAGACACCAGGAACAAGCGAGTCAGCAACACCAGAGAGCAGTGGCGGCAGCAGCGGCGGCAGCAG
CACCCTAAATATAGAAGATGAGTATCGGCTACATGAGACCTCAAAAGAGCCAGATGTTTCTCTAGGGTCC
ACATGGCTGTCTGATTTTCCTCAGGCCTGGGCGGAAACCGGGGGCATGGGACTGGCAGTTCGCCAAGCTC
CTCTGATCATACCTCTGAAAGCAACCTCTACCCCCGTGTCCATAAAACAATACCCCATGTCACAAGAAGC
CAGACTGGGGATCAAGCCCCACATACAGAGACTGTTGGACCAGGGAATACTGGTACCCTGCCAGTCCCCC
TGGAACACGCCCCTGCTACCCGTTAAGAAACCAGGGACTAATGATTATAGGCCTGTCCAGGATCTGAGAG
AAGTCAACAAGCGGGTGGAAGACATCCACCCCACCGTGCCCAACCCTTACAACCTCTTGAGCGGGCTCCC
ACCGTCCCACCAGTGGTACACTGTGCTTGATTTAAAGGATGCCTTTTTCTGCCTGAGACTCCACCCCACC
AGTCAGCCTCTCTTCGCCTTTGAGTGGAGAGATCCAGAGATGGGAATCTCAGGACAATTGACCTGGACCA
GACTCCCACAGGGTTTCAAAAACAGTCCCACCCTGTTTAATGAGGCACTGCACAGAGACCTAGCAGACTT
CCGGATCCAGCACCCAGACTTGATCCTGCTACAGTACGTGGATGACTTACTGCTGGCCGCCACTTCTGAG
CTAGACTGCCAACAAGGTACTCGGGCCCTGTTACAAACCCTAGGGAACCTCGGGTATCGGGCCTCGGCCA
AGAAAGCCCAAATTTGCCAGAAACAGGTCAAGTATCTGGGGTATCTTCTAAAAGAGGGTCAGAGATGGCT
GACTGAGGCCAGAAAAGAGACTGTGATGGGGCAGCCTACTCCGAAGACCCCTCGACAACTAAGGGAGTTC
CTAGGGAAGGCAGGCTTCTGTCGCCTCTTCATCCCTGGGTTTGCAGAAATGGCAGCCCCCCTGTACCCTC
TCACCAAACCGGGGACTCTGTTTAATTGGGGCCCAGACCAACAAAAGGCCTATCAAGAAATCAAGCAAGC
TCTTCTAACTGCCCCAGCCCTGGGGTTGCCAGATTTGACTAAGCCCTTTGAACTCTTTGTCGACGAGAAG
CAGGGCTACGCCAAAGGTGTCCTAACGCAAAAACTGGGACCTTGGCGTCGGCCGGTGGCCTACCTGTCCA
AAAAGCTAGACCCAGTAGCAGCTGGGTGGCCCCCTTGCCTACGGATGGTAGCAGCCATTGCCGTACTGAC
AAAGGATGCAGGCAAGCTAACCATGGGACAGCCACTAGTCATTCTGGCCCCCCATGCAGTAGAGGCACTA
GTCAAACAACCCCCCGACCGCTGGCTTTCCAACGCCCGGATGACTCACTATCAGGCCTTGCTTTTGGACA
CGGACCGGGTCCAGTTCGGACCGGTGGTAGCCCTGAACCCGGCTACGCTGCTCCCACTGCCTGAGGAAGG
GCTGCAACACAACTGCCTTGATATCCTGGCCGAAGCCCACGGAACCCGACCCGACCTAACGGACCAGCCG
CTCCCAGACGCCGACCACACCTGGTACACGGATGGAAGCAGTCTCTTACAAGAGGGACAGCGTAAGGCGG
GAGCTGCGGTGACCACCGAGACCGAGGTAATCTGGGCTAAAGCCCTGCCAGCCGGGACATCCGCTCAGCG
GGCTGAACTGATAGCACTCACCCAGGCCCTAAAGATGGCAGAAGGTAAGAAGCTAAATGTTTATACTGAT
AGCCGTTATGCTTTTGCTACTGCCCATATCCATGGAGAAATATACAGAAGGCGTGGGTGGCTCACATCAG
AAGGCAAAGAGATCAAAAATAAAGACGAGATCTTGGCCCTACTAAAAGCCCTCTTTCTGCCCAAAAGACT
TAGCATAATCCATTGTCCAGGACATCAAAAGGGACACAGCGCCGAGGCTAGAGGCAACCGGATGGCTGAC
CAAGCGGCCCGAAAGGCAGCCATCACAGAGACTCCAGACACCTCTACCCTCCTCATAGAAAATTCATCAC
CCTCTGGCGGCTCAAAAAGAACCGCCGACGGCAGCGAATTCGAGCCCAAGAAGAAGAGGAAAGTCGGAAG
CGGAGCTACTAACTTCAGCCTGCTGAAGCAGGCTGGAGACGTGGAGGAGAACCCTGGACCTATGGTGAGC
AAGGGCGAGGAGC
Features (pLannotate 1.2.2; 28 found; start..end, strand, type, name):
    792..1380    +  misc_feature   WPRE: woodchuck hepatitis virus posttranscriptional regulatory element
   1397..1915    +  CDS            nef (fragment): NEF_HV1BR - Experimental evidence at protein level: Swiss-Prot protein existence level 1. Extracellular Nef protein targets CD4(+) T-lymphocytes for apoptosis by interacting with CXCR4 surface receptors (PubMed:14990729). From Human immunodeficiency virus type 1 group M subtype B (isolate BRU/LAI) (HIV-1).
   1963..2220    +  LTR            5' LTR (truncated): truncated 5' long terminal repeat (LTR) from HIV-1
   2370..2392    -  protein_bind   lac operator (fragment): The lac repressor binds to the lac operator to inhibit transcription in E. coli. This inhibition can be relieved by adding lactose or isopropyl-β-D-thiogalactopyranoside (IPTG). lac repressor encoded by lacI
   2396..2426    -  promoter       lac promoter: promoter for the E. coli lac operon
   2441..2462    -  protein_bind   CAP binding site: CAP binding activates transcription in the presence of cAMP. E. coli catabolite activator protein
   2475..2567    -  CDS            lacI (fragment): lac repressor; lacI; The lac repressor binds to the lac operator to inhibit transcription in E. coli. This inhibition can be relieved by adding lactose or isopropyl-β-D-thiogalactopyranoside (IPTG).
   2750..3338    -  rep_origin     ori: high-copy-number ColE1/pMB1/pBR322/pUC origin of replication
   3509..4369    -  CDS            AmpR: β-lactamase; bla; confers resistance to ampicillin, carbenicillin, and related antibiotics
   4370..4474    -  promoter       AmpR promoter: bla
   4522..4656    +  polyA_signal   SV40 poly(A) signal: SV40 polyadenylation signal
   4823..5152    +  CDS            nef (fragment): NEF_HV1BR - Experimental evidence at protein level: Swiss-Prot protein existence level 1. Extracellular Nef protein targets CD4(+) T-lymphocytes for apoptosis by interacting with CXCR4 surface receptors (PubMed:14990729). From Human immunodeficiency virus type 1 group M subtype B (isolate BRU/LAI) (HIV-1).
   5200..5457    +  LTR            5' LTR (truncated): truncated 5' long terminal repeat (LTR) from HIV-1
   5504..5629    +  misc_feature   HIV-1 Ψ: packaging signal of human immunodeficiency virus type 1
   5613..5951    +  CDS            HIV-1 gag (fragment): gag protein from human immunodeficiency virus 1; gag
   6126..6359    +  misc_feature   RRE: The Rev response element (RRE) of HIV-1 allows for Rev-dependent mRNA export from the nucleus to the cytoplasm.
   6736..6836    +  CDS            Rev (fragment): human immunodeficiency virus 1 (HIV-1) Rev protein; rev; enhances nuclear export of unspliced and incompletely spliced viral mRNAs
   6851..6966    +  misc_feature   cPPT/CTS: central polypurine tract and central termination sequence of HIV-1 (lacking the first T)
   7033..7273    +  promoter       U6 promoter: RNA polymerase III promoter for human U6 snRNA
   7302..7377    +  misc_RNA       gRNA scaffold: guide RNA scaffold for the Streptococcus pyogenes CRISPR/Cas9 system
   7646..7857    +  promoter       EF-1α core promoter: core promoter for human elongation factor EF-1α
   7858..7971    +  intron         EF-1α intron A (fragment): intron upstream of the start codon of human EF-1α
   8597..8800    +  intron         EF-1α intron A: truncated intron upstream of the start codon of human EF-1α
   8873..8891    +  promoter       T7 promoter: promoter for bacteriophage T7 RNA polymerase
   8962..10563   +  CDS            Cas9(N): N-terminal portion of Streptococcus pyogenes Cas9 (Zetsche et al., 2015)
  10564..13058   +  CDS            Cas9(C) (fragment): C-terminal portion of Streptococcus pyogenes Cas9 (Zetsche et al., 2015)
  13162..15193   +  CDS            gag-pol (fragment): Moloney murine leukemia virus Gag-Pol polyprotein; gag-pol; contains a read-through stop codon
  15322..695     +  CDS            EGFP (across the origin): EGFP is a basic (constitutively fluorescent) green fluorescent protein published in 1996, derived from Aequorea victoria. It is reported to be a rapidly-maturing weak dimer with moderate acid sensitivity.
