[The description below was written by a language model from this plasmid's Addgene catalogue record and pLannotate feature annotations shown in this document.]
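Description:
pAIO-Ef1a-PE2-GFP:KCNQ2-C201R_pp is an all-in-one lentiviral prime-editing plasmid of about 15.3–15.4 kb, built on a commercial pLV backbone for mammalian expression. It derives from a parent pLV-EF1A:PE2-P2A-GFP vector, to which PaqCI cloning sites were added. A pegRNA targeting human KCNQ2 was then inserted, destroying those sites. In bacteria it is maintained through a ColE1/pUC-type origin and selected with ampicillin (AmpR). The catalogue nonetheless lists it as low copy and names a recombination-stable growth strain, which is consistent with its size and repeated LTR sequences.

Both sequence records carry the same features and differ only in their start point and by one nucleotide. The viral portion contains two HIV-1 LTR elements (both annotated as truncated), the Ψ packaging signal with a gag fragment, the RRE for Rev-dependent export, cPPT/CTS, and a WPRE downstream of the payload to enhance transcript expression.

Between the LTRs sit two expression units. A human U6 Pol III promoter drives the pegRNA, which consists of a spacer, the S. pyogenes gRNA scaffold, and a 3′ extension holding the primer-binding site and reverse-transcriptase template. According to the record, this template encodes the C201R change plus a silent PAM mutation. An EF-1α promoter with intron A sequence drives PE2. The annotation tool detects PE2 as Cas9 N- and C-terminal segments followed by a Moloney MLV gag-pol fragment, which corresponds to the fused reverse transcriptase. EGFP follows, linked by P2A according to the record, so cells expressing the editor fluoresce.

The construct is intended for prime editing of the C201R mutation in KCNQ2 in human cells, by transfection or lentiviral delivery, with GFP available to identify or sort editor-expressing cells.
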