Addgene plasmid #185061: pAIO-Ef1a-PE2-GFP:KCNQ2-C201R_pp
Purpose: Ef1a driven PE2 with pegRNA for editing C201R mutation (including silent PAM mutation) in KCNQ2. See Addgene plasmid #184445
Depositing lab: Bobby Koeleman. Depositing organization: University Medical Centre Utrecht.
Backbone
  Vector backbone: pLV
  Backbone manufacturer: SignaGen Inc
  Backbone size w/o insert (bp): 15400
  Total vector size (bp): 15400
  Vector type: Mammalian Expression, Lentiviral, CRISPR
Growth in bacteria
  Bacterial resistance: Ampicillin, 100 μg/mL
  Growth temperature: 37°C
  Growth strain: NEB Stable
  Copy number: Low Copy
Gene/Insert
  Gene/Insert name: U6:pegRNA:scaffold:PBS+RT template
  gRNA/shRNA sequence: gRNA:GCAGAATCTGCAGGAAGCAC; PBS+RT: TCCGGAGTCTGCGCTTCCTGCAGATT
  Species: H. sapiens (human)
  Promoter: U6
  Cloning method: Restriction Enzyme; 5′ cloning site PaqCI (destroyed during cloning); 3′ cloning site PaqCI (destroyed during cloning)
  Sequencing primers: 5′ GTGCAGGGGAAAGAATAGTAGACA; 3′ AGCGATCTCTGGGTTCTACG
Resource information
  A portion of this plasmid was derived from a plasmid made by: Backbone was generated by Signagen by cloning PE2-P2A-GFP (Addgene #132776) insert in a pLV backbone (#184445). Further addition of PaqCI sites are performed in our lab. In this plasmid, we cloned KCNQ2 pegRNA in the plasmid
Terms and licenses: Academic/Nonprofit Terms; Industry Terms: Not Available to Industry
Depositor comments: This plasmid is based on the pLV-EF1A:PE2-P2A-GFP (#184445). Only additional KCNQ2 pegRNA is cloned in the plasmid.
How to cite: pAIO-Ef1a-PE2-GFP:KCNQ2-C201R_pp was a gift from Bobby Koeleman (Addgene plasmid # 185061 ; http://n2t.net/addgene:185061 ; RRID:Addgene_185061)
