>Addgene plasmid #185061 | pAIO-Ef1a-PE2-GFP:KCNQ2-C201R_pp | depositor partial sequence | sequence record 359004 | Start in U6 promoter covering pegRNA, scaffold, PBS+RT template followed by cloning
CAAAGATATTAGTACAAAATACGTGACGTAGAAAGTAATAATTTCTTGGGTAGTTTGCAGTTTTAAAATT
ATGTTTTAAAATGGACTATCATATGCTTACCGTAACTTGAAAGTATTTCGATTTCTTGGCTTTATATATC
TTGTGGAAAGGACGAAACACCGCAGAATCTGCAGGAAGCACGTTTTAGAGCTAGAAATAGCAAGTTAAAA
TAAGGCTAGTCCGTTATCAACTTGAAAAAGTGGCACCGAGTCGGTGCTCCGGAGTCTGCGCTTCCTGCAG
ATTTTTTTTAGAGCCACCTGCGGGCAGATCGAACCTGCAGGTTCCACTGGGACGATTACATGCATCTGGA
TCGATGAGTAATTCATACAAAAGGACTCGCCCCTGCCTTGGGGAATCCCAGGGACCGTCGTTAAACTCCC
ACTAACGTAGAACCCAGAGATCGCTGCGTTCCCGCCCCCTCACCCGCCCGCTCTCGTCATCACTGAGGTG
GAGAAGAGCATGCGTGAGGCTCCGGTGCCCGTCAGTGGGCAGAGCGCACATCGCCCACAGTCCCCGAGAA
GTTGGGGGGAGGGGTCGGCAATTGAACCGGTGCCTAGAGAAGGTGGCGCGGGGTAAACTGGGAAA
